Addgene plasmid #242853: pFS553
Purpose: This plasmid will be used to replace the promoter of a gene with the PenotetSW2 promoter at its endogenous locus
Depositing lab: Nick Rhind. Depositing organization: University of Massachusetts, Worcester. Publication: A Tetracycline-Inducible Promoter Replacement System for Schizosaccharomyces pombe. Bashir S, Sivakumar S, Rhind N. MicroPubl Biol. 2025 Aug 21;2025:10.17912/micropub.biology.001759. doi: 10.17912/micropub.biology.001759. eCollection 2025. PubMed 40918427.
Backbone
  Vector backbone: pFA6a-kanMX6
  Backbone size w/o insert (bp): 3938
  Vector type: Yeast Expression
  Selectable markers: KanMX6 (select with G418)
Growth in bacteria
  Bacterial resistance: Ampicillin, 100 μg/mL
  Growth temperature: 37°C
  Growth strain: DH5alpha
  Copy number: High Copy
Gene/Insert 1
  Gene/Insert name: TetR
  Species: S. pombe (fission yeast)
  Insert size (bp): 621
  Promoter: CMV promoter
  Cloning method: Gibson Cloning
  Sequencing primers: 5′ unknown
Gene/Insert 2
  Gene/Insert name: mECitrine
  Species: S. pombe (fission yeast)
  Insert size (bp): 714
  Promoter: enotetSW2 promoter
  Cloning method: Gibson Cloning
  Sequencing primers: 5′ unknown
Terms and licenses: Academic/Nonprofit Terms; Industry Terms: Not Available to Industry
How to cite: pFS553 was a gift from Nick Rhind (Addgene plasmid # 242853 ; http://n2t.net/addgene:242853 ; RRID:Addgene_242853)
