[The description below was written by a language model from this plasmid's Addgene catalogue record and pLannotate feature annotations shown in this document.]
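Description:
pFS553 is a yeast integration-template plasmid built on the pFA6a-kanMX6 backbone and intended for promoter replacement at endogenous loci in the fission yeast Schizosaccharomyces pombe. It is maintained in E. coli as a high-copy plasmid through a ColE1/pUC-type origin and selected with ampicillin via the β-lactamase gene. No yeast replication origin is annotated, consistent with a plasmid whose cassette is meant to be integrated into the genome rather than maintained episomally. Yeast transformants are selected with G418 through the kanMX marker. Short annotated fragments of lacI, lacZα, rop and bom, along with T7 and SP6 promoters, are backbone remnants rather than functional payload.

The payload combines the two halves of a tetracycline-inducible system. A TetR repressor coding sequence (621 bp) is expressed from the CMV enhancer/promoter. On the opposite strand and diverging from it, the enotetSW2 promoter drives mECitrine, a 714 bp yellow Aequorea-derived fluorescent protein that the automated annotation labels as the variant "10B". A small hit to a tet-operator-containing H1 promoter just upstream of the fluorescent protein gene probably reflects the tet operator sequence within enotetSW2. TetR binds these operators and represses transcription, and tetracycline-class inducers lower its affinity for the operator and relieve repression. The kanMX marker lies next to the TetR unit, so marker, repressor and regulated promoter form one contiguous block.

According to the record, the plasmid is used to replace a gene's native promoter with PenotetSW2 at its own chromosomal locus, placing that gene under tetracycline control. The record does not state whether mECitrine ends up as an N-terminal tag on the target or serves only as a reporter in the plasmid.
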