Features (pLannotate 1.2.2; 16 found; start..end, strand, type, name):
      1..589     +  rep_origin     ori: high-copy-number ColE1/pMB1/pBR322/pUC origin of replication
    772..825     +  CDS            lacI (fragment): lac repressor; lacI; The lac repressor binds to the lac operator to inhibit transcription in E. coli. This inhibition can be relieved by adding lactose or isopropyl-β-D-thiogalactopyranoside (IPTG).
    847..865     +  promoter       T7 promoter: promoter for bacteriophage T7 RNA polymerase
    950..1663    -  CDS            10B: 10B is a fluorescent protein published in 1996, derived from Aequorea victoria.
   1723..1744    -  promoter       H1-2O2 promoter (fragment): doxycycline-inducible variant of the human H1 RNA promoter (Henriksen et al., 2007)
   2052..2431    +  enhancer       CMV enhancer: human cytomegalovirus immediate early enhancer
   2432..2635    +  promoter       CMV promoter: human cytomegalovirus (CMV) immediate early promoter
   2737..3357    +  CDS            tetR: TETR2_ECOLX - Experimental evidence at protein level: Swiss-Prot protein existence level 1. TetR is the repressor of the tetracycline resistance element; its N-terminal region forms a helix-turn-helix structure and binds DNA. Binding of tetracycline to TetR reduces the repressor affinity for the tetracycline resistance gene (tetA) promoter operator sites. From Escherichia coli.
   3370..3388    -  promoter       T7 promoter: promoter for bacteriophage T7 RNA polymerase
   3396..3549    +  CDS            lacZα (fragment): LacZα fragment of β-galactosidase; lacZ fragment
   3583..4939    -  gene           kanMX: yeast selectable marker conferring kanamycin resistance (Wach et al., 1994)
   5052..5070    -  promoter       SP6 promoter: promoter for bacteriophage SP6 RNA polymerase
   5133..5184    -  misc_feature   bom (fragment): basis of mobility region from pBR322
   5286..5321    -  CDS            rop (fragment): Rop protein, which maintains plasmids at low copy number; rop
   5416..5520    +  promoter       AmpR promoter: bla
   5521..6381    +  CDS            AmpR: β-lactamase; bla; confers resistance to ampicillin, carbenicillin, and related antibiotics
>Addgene plasmid #242853 | pFS553 | addgene full sequence | sequence record 484488 | Addgene NGS Result
TTGAGATCCTTTTTTTCTGCGCGTAATCTGCTGCTTGCAAACAAAAAAACCACCGCTACCAGCGGTGGTT
TGTTTGCCGGATCAAGAGCTACCAACTCTTTTTCCGAAGGTAACTGGCTTCAGCAGAGCGCAGATACCAA
ATACTGTTCTTCTAGTGTAGCCGTAGTTAGGCCACCACTTCAAGAACTCTGTAGCACCGCCTACATACCT
CGCTCTGCTAATCCTGTTACCAGTGGCTGCTGCCAGTGGCGATAAGTCGTGTCTTACCGGGTTGGACTCA
AGACGATAGTTACCGGATAAGGCGCAGCGGTCGGGCTGAACGGGGGGTTCGTGCACACAGCCCAGCTTGG
AGCGAACGACCTACACCGAACTGAGATACCTACAGCGTGAGCTATGAGAAAGCGCCACGCTTCCCGAAGG
GAGAAAGGCGGACAGGTATCCGGTAAGCGGCAGGGTCGGAACAGGAGAGCGCACGAGGGAGCTTCCAGGG
GGAAACGCCTGGTATCTTTATAGTCCTGTCGGGTTTCGCCACCTCTGACTTGAGCGTCGATTTTTGTGAT
GCTCGTCAGGGGGGCGGAGCCTATGGAAAAACGCCAGCAACGCGGCCTTTTTACGGTTCCTGGCCTTTTG
CTGGCCTTTTGCTCACATGTTCTTTCCTGCGTTATCCCCTGATTCTGTGGATAACCGTATTACCGCCTTT
GAGTGAGCTGATACCGCTCGCCGCAGCCGAACGACCGAGCGCAGCGAGTCAGTGAGCGAGGAAGCGGAAG
AGCGCCCAATACGCAAACCGCCTCTCCCCGCGCGTTGGCCGATTCATTAATGCAGGTTAACCTGGCTTAT
CGAAATTAATACGACTCACTATAGGGAGACCGGCAGATCCGCGGCCGCATAGGCCACTAGTGGATCTGAT
ATCATCGATGAATTCGAGCTCGTTTAAACTGTAAGATCTTTTGTATAGTTCATCCATGCCATGTGTAATC
CCAGCAGCTGTTACAAACTCAAGAAGGACCATGTGGTCTCTCTTTTCGTTGGGATCTTTCGAAAGCTTAG
ATTGATAGGACAGGTAATGGTTGTCTGGTAAAAGGACAGGGCCATCGCCAATTGGAGTATTTTGTTGATA
ATGGTCTGCTAGTTGAACGCTTCCATCTTCAATGTTGTGTCTAATTTTGAAGTTAACTTTGATTCCATTC
TTTTGTTTGTCTGCCATGATGTATACATTGTGTGAGTTATAGTTGTATTCCAATTTGTGTCCAAGAATGT
TTCCATCTTCTTTAAAATCAATACCTTTTAACTCGATTCTATTAACAAGGGTATCACCTTCAAACTTGAC
TTCAGCACGTGTCTTGTAGTTCCCGTCATCTTTGAAAAATATAGTTCTTTCCTGTACATAACCTTCGGGC
ATGGCACTCTTGAAAAAGTCATGCCGTTTCATATGATCTGGGTATCTAGCAAAGCACATTAGACCATAAC
CCAAAGTAGTGACAAGTGTTGGCCATGGAACAGGTAGTTTTCCAGTAGTGCAAATAAATTTAAGGGTAAG
TTTTCCGTATGTTGCATCACCTTCACCCTCTCCACTGACAGAAAATTTGTGCCCATTAACATCACCATCT
AATTCAACAAGAATTGGGACAACTCCAGTGAAAAGTTCTTCTCCTTTACTCATGCTAGCGGCCCGAGCGG
CCCGATGTTTACTGTAGAATACTAATTGATTCTTACTGAAACAAGTCTCTATCACTGATAGGGACACTCT
ATATATACCTGGAGGAAGCGCCGATCCTCTCAATCTTCCATGACATGCCCCTGAGCCCACAGAAGCCGGT
GGAACAAATTGGTCGCTTCTTTAAGAATCGTTAACCGGAACGTTAGGGTACGTTGAAGGAGCGACCAAGC
GAGCGACGCGAGCCACCGTAGCCAATGTGCGAGTCCAGCGAGCTTAGAAGGGGCAAGAGATGGGGCCCGG
GGGGTCGAGGAGCTTGGCCCATTGCATACGTTGTATCCATATCATAATATGTACATTTATATTGGCTCAT
GTCCAACATTACCGCCATGTTGACATTGATTATTGACTAGTTATTAATAGTAATCAATTACGGGGTCATT
AGTTCATAGCCCATATATGGAGTTCCGCGTTACATAACTTACGGTAAATGGCCCGCCTGGCTGACCGCCC
AACGACCCCCGCCCATTGACGTCAATAATGACGTATGTTCCCATAGTAACGCCAATAGGGACTTTCCATT
GACGTCAATGGGTGGAGTATTTACGGTAAACTGCCCACTTGGCAGTACATCAAGTGTATCATATGCCAAG
TACGCCCCCTATTGACGTCAATGACGGTAAATGGCCCGCCTGGCATTATGCCCAGTACATGACCTTATGG
GACTTTCCTACTTGGCAGTACATCTACGTATTAGTCATCGCTATTACCATGGTGATGCGGTTTTGGCAGT
ACATCAATGGGCGTGGATAGCGGTTTGACTCACGGGGATTTCCAAGTCTCCACCCCATTGACGTCAATGG
GAGTTTGTTTTGGCACCAAAATCAACGGGACTTTCCAAAATGTCGTAACAACTCCGCCCCATTGACGCAA
ATGGGCGGTAGGCGTGTACGGTGGGAGGTCTATATAAGCAGAGCTCGTTTAGTGAACCGTCAGATCGCCT
GGAGACGCCATCCACGCTGTTTTGACCTCCATAGAAGACACCGGGACCGATCCAGCCTCCGCGGCCCCGA
ATTCATATGTCTAGATTAGATAAAAGTAAAGTGATTAACAGCGCATTAGAGCTGCTTAATGAGGTCGGAA
TCGAAGGTTTAACAACCCGTAAACTCGCCCAGAAGCTAGGTGTAGAGCAGCCTACATTGTATTGGCATGT
AAAAAATAAGCGGGCTTTGCTCGACGCCTTAGCCATTGAGATGTTAGATAGGCACCATACTCACTTTTGC
CCTTTAGAAGGGGAAAGCTGGCAAGATTTTTTACGTAATAACGCTAAAAGTTTTAGATGTGCTTTACTAA
GTCATCGCGATGGAGCAAAAGTACATTTAGGTACACGGCCTACAGAAAAACAGTATGAAACTCTCGAAAA
TCAATTAGCCTTTTTATGCCAACAAGGTTTTTCACTAGAGAATGCATTATATGCACTCAGCGCTGTGGGG
CATTTTACTTTAGGTTGCGTATTGGAAGATCAAGAGCATCAAGTCGCTAAAGAAGAAAGGGAAACACCTA
CTACTGATAGTATGCCGCCATTATTACGACAAGCTATCGAATTATTTGATCACCAAGGTGCAGAGCCAGC
CTTCTTATTCGGCCTTGAATTGATCATATGCGGATTAGAAAAACAACTTAAATGTGAAAGTGGATCTTAA
CCAATTCGCCCTATAGTGAGTCGTATTACGCGCGCTCACTGGCCGTCGTTTTACAACGTCGTGACTGGGA
AAACCCTGGCGTTACCCAACTTAATCGCCTTGCAGCACATCCCCCTTTCGCCAGCTGGCGTAATAGCGAA
GAGGCCCGCACCGATCGCCCTTCCCAACAGTTGCGCAGCCTGAATGGCGGATGGGATGGCGGCGTTAGTA
TCGAATCGACAGCAGTATAGCGACCAGCATTCACATACGATTGACGCATGATATTACTTTCTGCGCACTT
AACTTCGCATCTGGGCAGATGATGTCGAGGCGAAAAAAAATATAAATCACGCTAACATTTGATTAAAATA
GAACAACTACAATATAAAAAAACTATACAAATGACAAGTTCTTGAAAACAAGAATCTTTTTATTGTCAGT
ACTGATTAGAAAAACTCATCGAGCATCAAATGAAACTGCAATTTATTCATATCAGGATTATCAATACCAT
ATTTTTGAAAAAGCCGTTTCTGTAATGAAGGAGAAAACTCACCGAGGCAGTTCCATAGGATGGCAAGATC
CTGGTATCGGTCTGCGATTCCGACTCGTCCAACATCAATACAACCTATTAATTTCCCCTCGTCAAAAATA
AGGTTATCAAGTGAGAAATCACCATGAGTGACGACTGAATCCGGTGAGAATGGCAAAAGCTTATGCATTT
CTTTCCAGACTTGTTCAACAGGCCAGCCATTACGCTCGTCATCAAAATCACTCGCATCAACCAAACCGTT
ATTCATTCGTGATTGCGCCTGAGCGAGACGAAATACGCGATCGCTGTTAAAAGGACAATTACAAACAGGA
ATCGAATGCAACCGGCGCAGGAACACTGCCAGCGCATCAACAATATTTTCACCTGAATCAGGATATTCTT
CTAATACCTGGAATGCTGTTTTGCCGGGGATCGCAGTGGTGAGTAACCATGCATCATCAGGAGTACGGAT
AAAATGCTTGATGGTCGGAAGAGGCATAAATTCCGTCAGCCAGTTTAGTCTGACCATCTCATCTGTAACA
TCATTGGCAACGCTACCTTTGCCATGTTTCAGAAACAACTCTGGCGCATCGGGCTTCCCATACAATCGAT
AGATTGTCGCACCTGATTGCCCGACATTATCGCGAGCCCATTTATACCCATATAAATCAGCATCCATGTT
GGAATTTAATCGCGGCCTCGAAACGTGAGTCTTTTCCTTACCCATGGTTGTTTATGTTCGGATGTGATGT
GAGAACTGTATCCTAGCAAGATTTTAAAAGGAAGTATATGAAAGAAGAACCTCAGTGGCAAATCCTAACC
TTTTATATTTCTCTACAGGGGCGCGGCGTGGGGACAATTCAACGCGTCTGTGAGGGGAGCGTTTCCCTGC
TCGCAGGTCTGCAGCGAGGAGCCGTAATTTTTGCTTCGCGCCGTGCGGCCATCAAAATGTATGGATGCAA
ATGATTATACATGGGGATGTATGGGCTAAATGTACGGGCGACAGTCACATCATGCCCCTGAGCTGCGCAC
GTCAAGACTGTCAAGGAGGGTATTCTGGGCCTCCATGTCGCTGGCCGGGTGACCCGGCGGGGACGAGGCA
AGCTAAACAGATCTGGCGCGCCTTAATTAACCCGGGGATCCGTCGACCTGCAGCGTACGAAGCTTCAGCT
GGCGGCCGCGTTCTATAGTGTCACCTAAATCGTATGTGTATGATACATAAGGTTATGTATTAATTGTAGC
CGCGTTCTAACGACAATATGTCCATATGGTGCACTCTCAGTACAATCTGCTCTGATGCCGCATAGTTAAG
CCAGCCCCGACACCCGCCAACACCCGCTGACGCGCCCTGACGGGCTTGTCTGCTCCCGGCATCCGCTTAC
AGACAAGCTGTGACCGTCTCCGGGAGCTGCATGTGTCAGAGGTTTTCACCGTCATCACCGAAACGCGCGA
GACGAAAGGGCCTCGTGATACGCCTATTTTTATAGGTTAATGTCATGATAATAATGGTTTCTTAGACGTC
AGGTGGCACTTTTCGGGGAAATGTGCGCGGAACCCCTATTTGTTTATTTTTCTAAATACATTCAAATATG
TATCCGCTCATGAGACAATAACCCTGATAAATGCTTCAATAATATTGAAAAAGGAAGAGTATGAGTATTC
AACATTTCCGTGTCGCCCTTATTCCCTTTTTTGCGGCATTTTGCCTTCCTGTTTTTGCTCACCCAGAAAC
GCTGGTGAAAGTAAAAGATGCTGAAGATCAGTTGGGTGCACGAGTGGGTTACATCGAACTGGATCTCAAC
AGCGGTAAGATCCTTGAGAGTTTTCGCCCCGAAGAACGTTTTCCAATGATGAGCACTTTTAAAGTTCTGC
TATGTGGCGCGGTATTATCCCGTATTGACGCCGGGCAAGAGCAACTCGGTCGCCGCATACACTATTCTCA
GAATGACTTGGTTGAGTACTCACCAGTCACAGAAAAGCATCTTACGGATGGCATGACAGTAAGAGAATTA
TGCAGTGCTGCCATAACCATGAGTGATAACACTGCGGCCAACTTACTTCTGACAACGATCGGAGGACCGA
AGGAGCTAACCGCTTTTTTGCACAACATGGGGGATCATGTAACTCGCCTTGATCGTTGGGAACCGGAGCT
GAATGAAGCCATACCAAACGACGAGCGTGACACCACGATGCCTGTAGCAATGGCAACAACGTTGCGCAAA
CTATTAACTGGCGAACTACTTACTCTAGCTTCCCGGCAACAATTAATAGACTGGATGGAGGCGGATAAAG
TTGCAGGACCACTTCTGCGCTCGGCCCTTCCGGCTGGCTGGTTTATTGCTGATAAATCTGGAGCCGGTGA
GCGTGGGTCTCGCGGTATCATTGCAGCACTGGGGCCAGATGGTAAGCCCTCCCGTATCGTAGTTATCTAC
ACGACGGGGAGTCAGGCAACTATGGATGAACGAAATAGACAGATCGCTGAGATAGGTGCCTCACTGATTA
AGCATTGGTAACTGTCAGACCAAGTTTACTCATATATACTTTAGATTGATTTAAAACTTCATTTTTAATT
TAAAAGGATCTAGGTGAAGATCCTTTTTGATAATCTCATGACCAAAATCCCTTAACGTGAGTTTTCGTTC
CACTGAGCGTCAGACCCCGTAGAAAAGATCAAAGGATCTTC
